>Addgene plasmid #183131 | pBTK1017 (pNR) | addgene full sequence | sequence record 361458 | Addgene NGS Result
GCTGCCAATGAGACGACGGGGTCATCACGGCTCATCATGCGCCAAACAAATGTGTGCAATACACGCTCGG
ATGACTGCATGATGACCGCACTGACTGGGGACAGCAGATCCACCTAAGCCTGTGAGAGAAGCAGACACCC
GACAGATCAAGGCAGTTAACTAGTGCACTGCAGTACACCAGGCATCAAATAAAACGAAAGGCTCAGTCGA
AAGACTGGGCCTTTCGTTTTATCTGTTGTTTGTCGGTGAACGCTCTCTACTAGAGTCACACTGGCTCACC
TTCGGGTGGGCCTTTCTGCGTTTATACCGAGCGGCCGCTTATTTGCCGACTACCTTGGTGATCTCGCCTT
TCACGTAGTGGACAAATTCTTCCAACTGATCTGCGCGCGAGGCCAAGCGATCTTCTTCTTGTCCAAGATA
AGCCTGTCTAGCTTCAAGTATGACGGGCTGATACTGGGCCGGCAGGCGCTCCATTGCCCAGTCGGCAGCG
ACATCCTTCGGCGCGATTTTGCCGGTTACTGCGCTGTACCAAATGCGGGACAACGTAAGCACTACATTTC
GCTCATCGCCAGCCCAGTCGGGCGGCGAGTTCCATAGCGTTAAGGTTTCATTTAGCGCCTCAAATAGATC
CTGTTCAGGAACCGGATCAAAGAGTTCCTCCGCCGCTGGACCTACCAAGGCAACGCTATGTTCTCTTGCT
TTTGTCAGCAAGATAGCCAGATCAATGTCGATCGTGGCTGGCTCGAAGATACCCGCAAGAATGTCATTGC
GCTGCCATTCTCCAAATTGCAGTTCGCGCTTAGCTGGATAACGCCACGGAATGATGTCGTCGTGCACAAC
AATGGTGACTTCTACAGCGCGGAGAATCTCGCTCTCTCCAGGGGAAGCCGAAGTTTCCAAAAGGTCGTTG
ATCAAAGCTCGCCGCGTTGTTTCATCAAGCCTTACGGTCACCGTAACCAGCAAATCAATATCACTGTGTG
GCTTCAGGCCGCCATCCACTGCGGAGCCGTACAAATGTACGGCCAGCAACGTCGGTTCGAGATGGCGCTC
GATGACGCCAACTACCTCTGATAGTTGAGTCGATACTTCGGCGATCACCGCTTCCCTCATAATGTTTAAC
TTTGTTTTAGGGCGACTGCCCTGCTGCGTAACATCGTTGCTGCTCCATAACATCAAACATCGACCCACGG
CGTAACGCGCTTGCTGCTTGGATGCCCGAGGCATAGACTGTACCCCAAAAAAACAGTCATAACAAGCCAT
GAAAACCGCCACTGCGCCGTTACCACCGCTGCGTTCGGTCAAGGTTCTGGACCAGTTGCGTGAGCGCATA
CGCTACTTGCATTACAGCTTACGAACCGAACAGGCTTATGTCCACTGGGTTCGTGCCTTCATCCGTTTCC
ACGGTGTGCGTCACCCGGCAACCTTGGGTAGCAGCGAAGTCGAGGCATTTCTGTCCTGGCTGGTCATGAC
CAAAATCCCTTAACGTGAGTCAGCCTGCCGCCTTGGGCCGGGTGATGTCGTACTTGCCCGCCGCGAACTC
GGTTACCGTCCAGCCCAGCGCGACCAGCTCCGGCAACGCCTCGCGCACCCGCTGGCGGCGCTTGCGCATG
GTCGAACCACTGGCCTCTGACGGCCAGACATAGCCGCACAAGGTATCTATGGAAGCCTTGCCGGTTTTGC
CGGGGTCGATCCAGCCACACAGCCGCTGGTGCAGCAGGCGGGCGGTTTCGCTGTCCAGCGCCCGCACCTC
GTCCATGCTGATGCGCACATGCTGGCCGCCACCCATGACGGCCTGCGCGATCAAGGGGTTCAGGGCCACG
TACAGGCGCCCGTCCGCCTCGTCGCTGGCGTACTCCGACAGCAGCCGAAACCCCTGCCGCTTGCGGCCAT
TCTGGGCGATGATGGATACCTTCCAAAGGCGCTCGATGCAGTCCTGTATGTGCTTGAGCGCCCCACCACT
ATCGACCTCTGCCCCGATTTCCTTTGCCAGCGCCCGATAGCTACCTTTGACCACCATGGCATCAGCGGTG
ACGGCCTCCCACTTGGGTTCCAGGAACAGCCGGAGCTGCCGTCCGCCTTCGGTCTTGGGTTCCGGGCCAA
GCACTAGGCCATTAGGCCCAGCCATGGCCACCAGCCCTTGCAGGATGCGCAGATCATCAGCGCCCAGCGG
CTCCGGGCCGCTGAACTCGATCCGCTTGCCGTCGCCGTAGTCATACGTCACGTCCAGCTTGCTGCGCTTG
CGCTCGCCCCGCTTGAGGGCACGGAACAGGCCGGGGGCCAGACAGTGCGCCGGGTCGTGCCGGACGTGGC
TGAGGCTGTGCTTGTTCTTAGGCTTCACCACGGGGCACCCCCTTGCTCTTGCGCTGCCTCTCCAGCACGG
CGGGCTTGAGCACCCCGCCGTCATGCCGCCTGAACCACCGATCAGCGAACGGTGCGCCATAGTTGGCCTT
GCTCACACCGAAGCGGACGAAGAACCGGCGCTGGTCGTCGTCCACACCCCATTCCTCGGCCTCGGCGCTG
GTCATGCTCGACAGGTAGGACTGCCAGCGGATGTTATCGACCAGTACCGAGCTGCCCCGGCTGGCCTGCT
GCTGGTCGCCTGCGCCCATCATGGCCGCGCCCTTGCTGGCATGGTGCAGGAACACGATAGAGCACCCGGT
ATCGGCGGCGATGGCCTCCATGCGACCGATGACCTGGGCCATGGGGCCGCTGGCGTTTTCTTCCTCGATG
TGGAACCGGCGCAGCGTGTCCAGCACCATCAGGCGGCGGCCCTCGGCGGCGCGCTTGAGGCCGTCGAACC
ACTCCGGGGCCATGATGTTGGGCAGGCTGCCGATCAGCGGCTGGATCAGCAGGCCGTCAGCCACGGCTTG
CCGTTCCTCGGCGCTGAGGTGCGCCCCAAGGGCGTGCAGGCGGTGATGAATGGCGGTGGGCGGGTCTTCG
GCGGGCAGGTAGATCACCGGGCCGGTGGGCAGTTCGCCCACCTCCAGCAGATCCGGCCCGCCTGCAATCT
GTGCGGCCAGTTGCAGGGCCAGCATGGATTTACCGGCACCACCGGGCGACACCAGCGCCCCGACCGTACC
GGCCACCATGTTGGGCAAAACGTAGTCCAGCGGTGGCGGCGCTGCTGCGAACGCCTCCAGAATATTGATA
GGCTTATGGGTAGCCATTGATTGCCTCCTTTGCAGGCAGTTGGTGGTTAGGCGCTGGCGGGGTCACTACC
CCCGCCCTGCGCCGCTCTGAGTTCTTCCAGGCACTCGCGCAGCGCCTCGTATTCGTCGTCGGTCAGCCAG
AACTTGCGCTGACGCATCCCTTTGGCCTTCATGCGCTCGGCATATCGCGCTTGGCGTACAGCGTCAGGGC
TGGCCAGCAGGTCGCCGGTCTGCTTGTCCTTTTGGTCTTTCATATCAGTCACCGAGAAACTTGCCGGGGC
CGAAAGGCTTGTCTTCGCGGAACAAGGACAAGGTGCAGCCGTCAAGGTTAAGGCTGGCCATATCAGCGAC
TGAAAAGCGGCCAGCCTCGGCCTTGTTTGACGTATAACCAAAGCCACCGGGCAACCAATAGCCCTTGTCA
CTTTTGATCAGGTAGACCGACCCTGAAGCGCTTTTTTCGTATTCCATAAAACCCCCTTCTGTGCGTGAGT
ACTCATAGTATAACAGGCGTGAGTACCAACGCAAGCACTACATGCTGAAATCTGGCCCGCCCCTGTCCAT
GCCTCGCTGGCGGGGTGCCGGTGCCCGTGCCAGCTCGGCCCGCGCAAGCTGGACGCTGGGCAGACCCATG
ACCTTGCTGACGGTGCGCTCGATGTAATCCGCTTCGTGGCCGGGCTTGCGCTCTGCCAGCGCTGGGCTGG
CCTCGGCCATGGCCTTGCCGATTTCCTCGGCACTGCGGCCCCGGCTGGCCAGCTTCTGCGCGGCGATAAA
GTCGCACTTGCTGAGGTCATCACCGAAGCGCTTGACCAGCCCGGCCATCTCGCTGCGGTACTCGTCCAGC
GCCGTGCGCCGGTGGCGGCTAAGCTGCCGCTCGGGCAGTTCGAGGCTGGCCAGCCTGCGGGCCTTCTCCT
GCTGCCGCTGGGCCTGCTCGATCTGCTGGCCAGCCTGCTGCACCAGCGCCGGGCCAGCGGTGGCGGTCTT
GCCCTTGGATTCACGCAGCAGCACCCACGGCTGATAACCGGCGCGGGTGGTGTGCTTGTCCTTGCGGTTG
GTGAAGCCCGCCAAGCGGCCATAGTGGCGGCTGTCGGCGCTGGCCGGGTCGGCGTCGTACTCGCTGGCCA
GCGTCCGGGCAATCTGCCCCCGAAGTTCACCGCCTGCGGCGTCGGCCACCTTGACCCATGCCTGATAGTT
CTTCGGGCTGGTTTCCACTACCAGGGCAGGCTCCCGGCCCTCGGCTTTCATGTCATCCAGGTCAAACTCG
CTGAGGTCGTCCACCAGCACCAGACCATGCCGCTCCTGCTCGGCGGGCCTGATATACACGTCATTGCCCT
GGGCATTCATCCGCTTGAGCCATGGCGTGTTCTGGAGCACTTCGGCGGCTGACCATTCCCGGTTCATCAT
CTGGCCGGTGGTGGCGTCCCTGACGCCGATATCGAAGCGCTCACAGCCCATGGCCTTGAGCTGTCGGCCT
ATGGCCTGCAAAGTCCTGTCGTTCTTCATCGGGCCACCAAGCGCAGCCAGATCGAGCCGTCCTCGGTTGT
CAGTGGCGTCAGGTCGAGCAAGAGCAACGATGCGATCAGCAGCACCACCGTAGGCATCATGGAAGCCAGC
ATCACGGTTAGCCATAGCTTCCAGTGCCACCCCCGCGACGCGCTCCGGGCGCTCTGCGCGGCGCTGCTCA
CCTCGGCGGCTACCTCCCGCAACTCTTTGGCCAGCTCCACCCATGCCGCCCCTGTCTGGCGCTGGGCTTT
CAGCCACTCCGCCGCCTGCGCCTCGCTGGCCTGCTGGGTCTGGCTCATGACCTGCCGGGCTTCGTCGGCC
AGTGTCGCCATGCTCTGGGCCAGCGGTTCGATCTGCTCCGCTAACTCGTTGATGCCTCTGGATTTCTTCA
CTCTGTCGATTGCGTTCATGGTCTATTGCCTCCCGGTATTCCTGTAAGTCGATGATCTGGGCGTTGGCGG
TGTCGATGTTCAGGGCCACGTCTGCCCGGTCGGTGCGGATGCCCCGGCCTTCCATCTCCACCACGTTCGG
CCCCAGGTGAACACCGGGCAGGCGCTCGATGCCCTGCGCCTCAAGTGTTCTGTGGTCAATGCGGGCGTCG
TGGCCAGCCCGCTCTAATGCCCGGTTGGCATGGTCGGCCCATGCCTCGCGGGTCTGCTCAAGCCATGCCT
TGGGCTTGAGCGCTTCGGTCTTCTGTGCCCCGCCCTTCTCCGGGGTCTTGCCGTTGTACCGCTTGAACCA
CTGAGCGGCGGGCCGCTCGATGCCGTCATTGATCCGCTCGGAGATCATCAGGTGGCAGTGCGGGTTCTCG
CCGCCACCGGCATGGATGGCCAGCGTATACGGCAGGCGCTCGGCACCGGTCAGGTGCTGGGCGAACTCGG
ACGCCAGCGCCTTCTGCTGGTCGAGGGTCAGCTCGACCGGCAGGGCAAATTCGACCTCCTTGAACAGCCG
CCCATTGGCGCGTTCATACAGGTCGGCAGCATCCCAGTAGTCGGCGGGCCGCTCGACGAACTCCGGCATG
TGCCCGGATTCGGCGTGCAAGACTTCATCCATGTCGCGGGCATACTTGCCTTCGCGCTGGATGTAGTCGG
CCTTGGCCCTGGCCGATTGGCCGCCCGACCTGCTGCCGGTTTTCGCCGTAAGGTGATAAATCGCCATGCT
GCCTCGCTGTTGCTTTTGCTTTTCGGCTCCATGCAATGGCCCTCGGAGAGCGCACCGCCCGAAGGGTGGC
CGTTAGGCCAGTTTCTCGAAGAGAAACCGGTAAGTGCGCCCTCCCCTACAAAGTAGGGTCGGGATTGCCG
CCGCTGTGCCTCCATGATAGCCTACGAGACAGCACATTAACAATGGGGTGTCAAGATGGTTAAGGGGAGC
AACAAGGCGGCGGATCGGCTGGCCAAGCTCGAAGAACAACGAGCGCGAATCAATGCCGAAATTCAGCGGG
TGCGGGCAAGGGAACAGCAGCAAGAGCGCAAGAACGAAACAAGGCGCAAGGTGCTGGTGGGGGCCATGAT
TTTGGCCAAGGTGAACAGCAGCGAGTGGCCGGAGGATCGGCTCATGGCGGCAATGGATGCGTACCTTGAA
CGCGACCACGACCGCGCCTTGTTCGGTCTGCCGCCACGCCAGAAGGATGAGCCGGGCTGAATGATCGACC
GAGACAGGCCCTGCGGGGCTGCACACGCGCCCCCACCCTTCGGGTAGGGGGAAAGGCCGCTAAAGCGGCT
AAAAGCGCTCCAGCGTATTTCTGCGGGGTTTGGTGTGGGGTTTAGCGGGCTTTGCCCGCCTTTCCCCCTG
CCGCGCAGCGGTGGGGCGGTGTGTAGCCTAGCGCAGCGAATAGACCAGCTATCCGGCCTCTGGCCGGGCA
TATTGGGCAAGGGCAGCAGCGCCCCACAAGGGCGCTGATAACCGCGCCTAGTGGATTATTCTTAGATAAT
CATGGATGGATTTTTCCAACACCCCGCCAGCCCCCGCCCCTGCTGGGTTTGCAGGTTTGGGGGCGTGACA
GTTATTGCAGGGGTTCGTGACAGTTATTGCAGGGGGGCGTGACAGTTATTGCAGGGGTTCGTGACAGTTA
GTACGGGAGTGACGGGCACTGGCTGGCAATGTCTAGCAACGGCAGGCATTTCGGCTGAGGGTAAAAGAAC
TTTCCGCTAAGCGATAGACTGTATGTAAACACAGTATTGCAAGGACGCGGAACATGCCTCATGTGGCGGC
CAGGACGGCCAGCCGGGATCGGGATACTGGTCGTTACCAGAGCCACCGACCCGAGCAAACCCTTCTCTAT
CAGATCGTTGACGAGTATTACCCGGCATTCGCTGCGCTTATGGCAGAGCAGGGAAAGGAATTGCCGGGCT
ATGTGCAACGGGAATTTGAAGAATTTCTCCAATGCGGGCGGCTGGAGCATGGCTTTCTACGGGTTCGCTG
CGAGTCTTGCCACGCCGAGCACCTGGTCGCTTTCAGAAATCAATCTAAAGTATATATGAGTAAACTTGGT
CTGACAGGCCCCTGAATTCGCATCTAGATGGTAGAGCCACAAACAGCCGGTACAAGCAACGATCTCCAGG
ACCATCTGAATCATGCGCGGATGACACGAACTCACGACGGCGATCACAGACATTAACCCACAGTACAGAC
ACTGCGACAACGTGGCAATTCGTCGCAATACCGTCTCACTGAACTGGCCGATAATTGCAGACGAACG
Features (pLannotate 1.2.2; 13 found; start..end, strand, type, name):
    186..257     +  terminator     rrnB T1 terminator: transcription terminator T1 from the E. coli rrnB gene
    273..300     +  terminator     T7Te terminator: phage T7 early transcription terminator
    322..1110    -  CDS            aadA: S3AD_ECOLX - Experimental evidence at protein level: Swiss-Prot protein existence level 1. Mediates bacterial resistance to the antibiotics streptomycin and spectinomycin. From Escherichia coli.
   1117..1173    -  CDS            GmR (fragment): gentamycin acetyltransferase; aacC1; confers resistance to gentamycin
   1349..1372    -  promoter       Pc promoter (fragment): intI1 (promoter lies within the coding sequence); class 1 integron promoter
   1490..2341    -  CDS            RSF1010 RepC (fragment): replication protein C of the broad-host-range plasmid RSF1010 (Scholz et al., 1989); repC
   2328..3167    -  CDS            RSF1010 RepA: replication protein A of the broad-host-range plasmid RSF1010 (Scholz et al., 1989); repA
   3159..3233    -  ncRNA          Plasmid R1162: Accession: RF00043 - R1162-like plasmid antisense RNA
   3678..4649    -  CDS            RSF1010 RepB: replication protein B of the broad-host-range plasmid RSF1010 (Scholz et al., 1989); repB
   4649..5059    -  CDS            mobB: MOBB2_ECOLX - Protein predicted: Swiss-Prot protein existence level 4. This protein is essential to promote the specific transfer of the plasmid in the presence of conjugative plasmids. From Escherichia coli.
   5888..5975    -  oriT           RSF1010 oriT: origin of transfer of the broad-host-range plasmid RSF1010 (Scholz et al., 1989)
   6006..6287    +  CDS            mobC: MOBC_ECOLX - Protein predicted: Swiss-Prot protein existence level 4. This protein is essential to promote the specific transfer of the plasmid in the presence of conjugative plasmids. From Escherichia coli.
   6317..6711    +  rep_origin     RSF1010 oriV: replication origin of the broad-host-range plasmid RSF1010; requires the RSF1010 RepA/B/C proteins for replication (Scholz et al., 1989)
