[The description below was written by a language model from this plasmid's Addgene catalogue record and pLannotate feature annotations shown in this document.]
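Description:
pBTK1017 (pNR) is an empty-backbone control plasmid built on the broad-host-range IncQ replicon RSF1010 and catalogued as a synthetic biology vector. Its stated purpose is to serve as a control that does not express double-stranded RNA. The associated publication concerns engineered honey bee gut symbionts, which suggests it is the no-dsRNA comparator for related dsRNA-producing plasmids, although the record itself does not name the intended bacterial host. It is maintained at low copy number in E. coli under spectinomycin selection.

The annotated 7.3 kb sequence consists essentially of backbone functions. Replication depends on the RSF1010 oriV together with the plasmid-encoded RepA, RepB and RepC proteins (RepC is annotated as a fragment). This self-contained system lets the replicon function in many Gram-negative species largely independently of host initiation factors, and an R1162-like antisense RNA involved in copy-number control is also detected. The RSF1010 oriT and the mobB and mobC genes make the plasmid mobilisable, so it can be transferred by conjugation when a helper supplies the conjugative machinery. Selection is provided by aadA, which confers spectinomycin and streptomycin resistance. It lies downstream of a partial class 1 integron Pc promoter and a short remnant of a gentamicin acetyltransferase gene, presumably left over from the source of the cassette. Tandem rrnB T1 and T7Te terminators sit beside the marker, and no insert, dsRNA-expressing promoter or reporter is annotated, consistent with its role as a negative control.
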