Addgene plasmid #183131: pBTK1017 (pNR)
Purpose: (Empty Backbone) Control plasmid that does not express dsRNA
Depositing lab: Jeffrey Barrick. Depositing organization: University of Texas at Austin. Publication: Engineered symbionts activate honey bee immunity and limit pathogens. Leonard SP, Powell JE, Perutka J, Geng P, Heckmann LC, Horak RD, Davies BW, Ellington AD, Barrick JE, Moran NA. Science. 2020 Jan 31;367(6477):573-576. doi: 10.1126/science.aax9039. Epub 2020 Jan 30. PubMed 32001655.
Backbone
  Vector backbone: RSF1010
  Vector type: Synthetic Biology
Growth in bacteria
  Bacterial resistance: Spectinomycin, 50 μg/mL
  Growth temperature: 37°C
  Growth strain: DH5alpha
  Copy number: Low Copy
Terms and licenses: Academic/Nonprofit Terms; Industry Terms: Not Available to Industry
How to cite: pBTK1017 (pNR) was a gift from Jeffrey Barrick (Addgene plasmid # 183131 ; http://n2t.net/addgene:183131 ; RRID:Addgene_183131)
